Addgene plasmid #132530: DYNLL1
Purpose: Human LC8-1, codon optimised for Sf9 expression.
Depositing lab: Andrew Carter. Depositing organization: MRC Laboratory of Molecular Biology. Publication: Structure of the dynein-2 complex and its assembly with intraflagellar transport trains. Toropova K, Zalyte R, Mukhopadhyay AG, Mladenov M, Carter AP, Roberts AJ. Nat Struct Mol Biol. 2019 Aug 26. pii: 10.1038/s41594-019-0286-y. doi: 10.1038/s41594-019-0286-y. PubMed 31451806.
Backbone
  Vector backbone: pACEBac1
  Backbone manufacturer: Geneva Biotech
  Backbone size w/o insert (bp): 2924
  Total vector size (bp): 3188
  Vector type: Insect Expression
Growth in bacteria
  Bacterial resistance: Gentamicin, 10 μg/mL
  Growth temperature: 37°C
  Growth strain: DH5alpha
  Copy number: Unknown
Gene/Insert
  Gene/Insert name: DYNLL1 (alt name: LC8-1)
  Species: H. sapiens (human)
  Insert size (bp): 264
  Mutation: Codon optimised for Sf9 expression
  Entrez Gene: DYNLL1 (a.k.a. DLC1, DLC8, DNCL1, DNCLC1, LC8, LC8a, PIN, hdlc1)
Resource information
  A portion of this plasmid was derived from a plasmid made by: Cloned from genes synthesised by Epoch, codon optised for insect cell expression.
Terms and licenses: Academic/Nonprofit Terms; Industry Terms: Not Available to Industry
Depositor comments: Cloned by Ruta Zalyte in Andrew Carter's lab. For cloning strategy, please refer to the Methods section of Toropova et al 2019.
How to cite: DYNLL1 was a gift from Andrew Carter (Addgene plasmid # 132530 ; http://n2t.net/addgene:132530 ; RRID:Addgene_132530)
