[The description below was written by a language model from this plasmid's Addgene catalogue record and pLannotate feature annotations shown in this document.]
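Description:
DYNLL1 is a 3,188 bp insect-cell expression plasmid built on the pACEBac1 backbone, an acceptor/transfer vector of the MultiBac baculovirus system. It is propagated in E. coli from a high-copy ColE1/pUC-type origin and selected with gentamicin, with resistance provided by the aacC1 acetyltransferase gene driven by a class 1 integron Pc promoter. The origin lies outside the mini-Tn7 element, whereas the resistance marker and the expression cassette sit between the Tn7R and Tn7L ends. They can therefore be transposed together into a baculoviral bacmid carrying a Tn7 attachment site, yielding recombinant baculovirus for infecting insect cells. A single loxP site upstream of the cassette allows Cre-mediated fusion with compatible donor plasmids, which is the usual route for assembling multi-gene constructs in this system.

The payload is the human dynein light chain LC8-1 (DYNLL1), a short open reading frame of about 264 bp derived from a synthesised gene and codon optimised for Sf9 expression. It is placed under the very late Autographa californica polyhedrin promoter and followed by an SV40 polyadenylation signal. The automated annotation matched the coding sequence to the bovine orthologue, presumably because this protein is highly conserved, but the catalogue entry gives the species as human. The small "large T antigen" and "SET1" fragment hits flanking the terminator appear to be incidental matches to backbone sequence rather than functional fusions, and no affinity or reporter tag is recorded. The construct was deposited with a structural study of the dynein-2 complex and its assembly with intraflagellar transport trains, consistent with use in producing recombinant LC8 as a dynein subunit.
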