Features (pLannotate 1.2.2; 11 found; start..end, strand, type, name):
    148..736     +  rep_origin     ori: high-copy-number ColE1/pMB1/pBR322/pUC origin of replication
    871..1094    -  mobile_element Tn7R: mini-Tn7 element (right end of the Tn7 transposon) Tn7
   1161..1694    -  CDS            GmR: gentamycin acetyltransferase; aacC1; confers resistance to gentamycin
   1883..1911    -  promoter       Pc promoter: intI1 (promoter lies within the coding sequence); class 1 integron promoter
   1982..2015    +  protein_bind   loxP: Cre-mediated recombination occurs in the 8-bp core sequence (GCATACAT). Cre recombinase
   2134..2222    +  promoter       polyhedrin promoter: polh from Autographa californica; promoter for the baculovirus polyhedrin gene
   2270..2536    +  CDS            DYNLL1 (sequence withheld): DYL1_BOVIN - Also known as DNCL1. Experimental evidence at protein level: Swiss-Prot protein existence level 1. Regulates apoptotic activities of BCL2L11 by sequestering it to microtubules. Upon apoptotic stimuli the BCL2L11-DYNLL1 complex dissociates from cytoplasmic dynein and translocates to mitochondria and sequesters BCL2 thus neutralizing its antiapoptotic activity (By similarity). From Bos taurus (Bovine).
   2583..2666    +  CDS            large T antigen (fragment): large T antigen from SV40 (simian virus 40)
   2689..2810    +  polyA_signal   SV40 poly(A) signal: SV40 polyadenylation signal
   2889..2938    +  CDS            SET1 (fragment): solubility-enhancement tag derived from T7 phage gene 10B
   2981..3146    -  mobile_element Tn7L: mini-Tn7 element (left end of the Tn7 transposon) Tn7
>Addgene plasmid #132530 | DYNLL1 | addgene full sequence | sequence record 269201 | Addgene NGS Result
TATACTTTAGATTGATTTAAAACTTCATTTTTAATTTAAAAGGATCTAGGTGAAGATCCTTTTTGATAAT
CTCATGACCAAAATCCCTTAACGTGAGTTTTCGTTCCACTGAGCGTCAGACCCCGTAGAAAAGATCAAAG
GATCTTCTTGAGATCCTTTTTTTCTGCGCGTAATCTGCTGCTTGCAAACAAAAAAACCACCGCTACCAGC
GGTGGTTTGTTTGCCGGATCAAGAGCTACCAACTCTTTTTCCGAAGGTAACTGGCTTCAGCAGAGCGCAG
ATACCAAATACTGTTCTTCTAGTGTAGCCGTAGTTAGGCCACCACTTCAAGAACTCTGTAGCACCGCCTA
CATACCTCGCTCTGCTAATCCTGTTACCAGTGGCTGCTGCCAGTGGCGATAAGTCGTGTCTTACCGGGTT
GGACTCAAGACGATAGTTACCGGATAAGGCGCAGCGGTCGGGCTGAACGGGGGGTTCGTGCACACAGCCC
AGCTTGGAGCGAACGACCTACACCGAACTGAGATACCTACAGCGTGAGCTATGAGAAAGCGCCACGCTTC
CCGAAGGGAGAAAGGCGGACAGGTATCCGGTAAGCGGCAGGGTCGGAACAGGAGAGCGCACGAGGGAGCT
TCCAGGGGGAAACGCCTGGTATCTTTATAGTCCTGTCGGGTTTCGCCACCTCTGACTTGAGCGTCGATTT
TTGTGATGCTCGTCAGGGGGGCGGAGCCTATGGAAAAACGCCAGCAACGCGGCCTTTTTACGGTTCCTGG
CCTTTTGCTGGCCTTTTGCTCACATGTTCTTTCCTGCGTTATCCCCTGATTGACTTGGGTCGCTCTTCCT
GTGGATGCGCAGATGCCCTGCGTAAGCGGGTGTGGGCGGACAATAAAGTCTTAAACTGAACAAAATAGAT
CTAAACTATGACAATAAAGTCTTAAACTAGACAGAATAGTTGTAAACTGAAATCAGTCCAGTTATGCTGT
GAAAAAGCATACTGGACTTTTGTTATGGCTAAAGCAAACTCTTCATTTTCTGAAGTGCAAATTGCCCGTC
GTATTAAAGAGGGGCGTGGCCAAGGGCATGTAAAGACTATATTCGCGGCGTTGTGACAATTTACCGAACA
ACTCCGCGGCCGGGAAGCCGATCTCGGCTTGAACGAATTGTTAGGTGGCGGTACTTGGGTCGATATCAAA
GTGCATCACTTCTTCCCGTATGCCCAACTTTGTATAGAGAGCCACTGCGGGATCGTCACCGTAATCTGCT
TGCACGTAGATCACATAAGCACCAAGCGCGTTGGCCTCATGCTTGAGGAGATTGATGAGCGCGGTGGCAA
TGCCCTGCCTCCGGTGCTCGCCGGAGACTGCGAGATCATAGATATAGATCTCACTACGCGGCTGCTCAAA
CTTGGGCAGAACGTAAGCCGCGAGAGCGCCAACAACCGCTTCTTGGTCGAAGGCAGCAAGCGCGATGAAT
GTCTTACTACGGAGCAAGTTCCCGAGGTAATCGGAGTCCGGCTGATGTTGGGAGTAGGTGGCTACGTCTC
CGAACTCACGACCGAAAAGATCAAGAGCAGCCCGCATGGATTTGACTTGGTCAGGGCCGAGCCTACATGT
GCGAATGATGCCCATACTTGAGCCACCTAACTTTGTTTTAGGGCGACTGCCCTGCTGCGTAACATCGTTG
CTGCTGCGTAACATCGTTGCTGCTCCATAACATCAAACATCGACCCACGGCGTAACGCGCTTGCTGCTTG
GATGCCCGAGGCATAGACTGTACAAAAAAACAGTCATAACAAGCCATGAAAACCGCCACTGCGCCGTTAC
CACCGCTGCGTTCGGTCAAGGTTCTGGACCAGTTGCGTGAGCGCATACGCTACTTGCATTACAGTTTACG
AACCGAACAGGCTTATGTCAACTGGGTTCGTGCCTTCATCCGTTTCCACGGTGTGCGTCACCCGGCAACC
TTGGGCAGCAGCGAAGTCGCCATAACTTCGTATAGCATACATTATACGAAGTTATCTGTAACTATAACGG
TCCTAAGGTAGCGACGTTTAAACATCCACCATTTGCCGCCAAATATCGGCGGAAGTCTTGATTTTGGCGC
GCCAGCCTCTAGCGAGGGCCTATGCTTTTTAAAATGGAGATAATTAAAATGATAACCATCTCGCAAATAA
ATAAGTATTTTACTGTTTTCGTAACAGTTTTGTAATAAAAAAACCTATAAATATTCCGGATTATTCATAC
CGTCCCACCATCGGGCGCGGATCCTCAAC
[267 nt withheld, positions 2270-2536]
TAACTAGAGCCTGCAGTCTCGACAAGCTTGTCGAGAAGTACTAGAGGATCATAATCAGCCATACCACATT
TGTAGAGGTTTTACTTGCTTTAAAAAACCTCCCACACCTCCCCCTGAACCTGAAACATAAAATGAATGCA
ATTGTTGTTGTTAACTTGTTTATTGCAGCTTATAATGGTTACAAATAAAGCAATAGCATCACAAATTTCA
CAAATAAAGCATTTTTTTCACTGCATTCTAGTTGTGGTTTGTCCAAACTCATCAATGTATCTTATCATGT
CTGGAAACATCCACCATTTAAATGGAGTTAGGTTTAAACGGATCTGATCACTGCTTGAGCCTAGAAGATC
CGGCTGCTAACAAAGCCCGAAAGGAAGCTGAGTTGGCTGCTGCCACCGCTGAGCAATAACTATCATAACC
CCTAGGGTATACCCATCTAATTGGAACCAGATAAGTGAAATCTAGTTCCAAACTATTTTGTCATTTTTAA
TTTTCGTATTAGCTTACGACGCTACACCCAGTTCCCATCTATTTTGTCACTCTTCCCTAAATAATCCTTA
AAAACTCCATTTCCACCCCTCCCAGTTCCCAACTATTTTGTCCGCCCACAACCGGTTGACTTGGGTCAAC
TGTCAGACCAAGTTTACTCATA
